>Addgene plasmid #189910 | p667-UBC-NUAK2-V5-miniTurbo_IDG-K | addgene full sequence | sequence record 374119 | Addgene NGS Result
AGGTGGCACTTTTCGGGGAAATGTGCGCGGAACCCCTATTTGTTTATTTTTCTAAATACATTCAAATATG
TATCCGCTCATGAGACAATAACCCTGATAAATGCTTCAATAATATTGAAAAAGGAAGAGTATGAGTATTC
AACATTTCCGTGTCGCCCTTATTCCCTTTTTTGCGGCATTTTGCCTTCCTGTTTTTGCTCACCCAGAAAC
GCTGGTGAAAGTAAAAGATGCTGAAGATCAGTTGGGTGCACGAGTGGGTTACATCGAACTGGATCTCAAC
AGCGGTAAGATCCTTGAGAGTTTTCGCCCCGAAGAACGTTTTCCAATGATGAGCACTTTTAAAGTTCTGC
TATGTGGCGCGGTATTATCCCGTATTGACGCCGGGCAAGAGCAACTCGGTCGCCGCATACACTATTCTCA
GAATGACTTGGTTGAGTACTCACCAGTCACAGAAAAGCATCTTACGGATGGCATGACAGTAAGAGAATTA
TGCAGTGCTGCCATAACCATGAGTGATAACACTGCGGCCAACTTACTTCTGACAACGATCGGAGGACCGA
AGGAGCTAACCGCTTTTTTGCACAACATGGGGGATCATGTAACTCGCCTTGATCGTTGGGAACCGGAGCT
GAATGAAGCCATACCAAACGACGAGCGTGACACCACGATGCCTGTAGCAATGGCAACAACGTTGCGCAAA
CTATTAACTGGCGAACTACTTACTCTAGCTTCCCGGCAACAATTAATAGACTGGATGGAGGCGGATAAAG
TTGCAGGACCACTTCTGCGCTCGGCCCTTCCGGCTGGCTGGTTTATTGCTGATAAATCTGGAGCCGGTGA
GCGTGGGTCTCGCGGTATCATTGCAGCACTGGGGCCAGATGGTAAGCCCTCCCGTATCGTAGTTATCTAC
ACGACGGGGAGTCAGGCAACTATGGATGAACGAAATAGACAGATCGCTGAGATAGGTGCCTCACTGATTA
AGCATTGGTAACTGTCAGACCAAGTTTACTCATATATACTTTAGATTGATTTAAAACTTCATTTTTAATT
TAAAAGGATCTAGGTGAAGATCCTTTTTGATAATCTCATGACCAAAATCCCTTAACGTGAGTTTTCGTTC
CACTGAGCGTCAGACCCCGTAGAAAAGATCAAAGGATCTTCTTGAGATCCTTTTTTTCTGCGCGTAATCT
GCTGCTTGCAAACAAAAAAACCACCGCTACCAGCGGTGGTTTGTTTGCCGGATCAAGAGCTACCAACTCT
TTTTCCGAAGGTAACTGGCTTCAGCAGAGCGCAGATACCAAATACTGTTCTTCTAGTGTAGCCGTAGTTA
GGCCACCACTTCAAGAACTCTGTAGCACCGCCTACATACCTCGCTCTGCTAATCCTGTTACCAGTGGCTG
CTGCCAGTGGCGATAAGTCGTGTCTTACCGGGTTGGACTCAAGACGATAGTTACCGGATAAGGCGCAGCG
GTCGGGCTGAACGGGGGGTTCGTGCACACAGCCCAGCTTGGAGCGAACGACCTACACCGAACTGAGATAC
CTACAGCGTGAGCTATGAGAAAGCGCCACGCTTCCCGAAGGGAGAAAGGTGGACAGGTATCCGGTAAGCG
GCAGGGTCGGAACAGGAGAGCGCACGAGGGAGCTTCCAGGGGGAAACGCCTGGTATCTTTATAGTCCTGT
CGGGTTTCGCCACCTCTGACTTGAGCGTCGATTTTTGTGATGCTCGTCAGGGGGGCGGAGCCTATGGAAA
AACGCCAGCAACGCGGCCTTTTTACGGTTCCTGGCCTTTTGCTGGCCTTTTGCTCACATGTTCTTTCCTG
CGTTATCCCCTGATTCTGTGGATAACCGTATTACCGCCTTTGAGTGAGCTGATACCGCTCGCCGCAGCCG
AACGACCGAGCGCAGCGAGTCAGTGAGCGAGGAAGCGGAAGAGCGCCCAATACGCAAACCGCCTCTCCCC
GCGCGTTGGCCGATTCATTAATGCAGCTGGCACGACAGGTTTCCCGACTGGAAAGCGGGCAGTGAGCGCA
ACGCAATTAATGTGAGTTAGCTCACTCATTAGGCACCCCAGGCTTTACACTTTATGCTTCCGGCTCGTAT
GTTGTGTGGAATTGTGAGCGGATAACAATTTCACACAGGAAACAGCTATGACCATGATTACGCCAAGCGC
GCAATTAACCCTCACTAAAGGGAACAAAAGCTGGAGCTGCAAGCTTAATGTAGTCTTATGCAATACTCTT
GTAGTCTTGCAACATGGTAACGATGAGTTAGCAACATGCCTTACAAGGAGAGAAAAAGCACCGTGCATGC
CGATTGGTGGAAGTAAGGTGGTACGATCGTGCCTTATTAGGAAGGCAACAGACGGGTCTGACATGGATTG
GACGAACCACTGAATTGCCGCATTGCAGAGATATTGTATTTAAGTGCCTAGCTCGATACATAAACGGGTC
TCTCTGGTTAGACCAGATCTGAGCCTGGGAGCTCTCTGGCTAACTAGGGAACCCACTGCTTAAGCCTCAA
TAAAGCTTGCCTTGAGTGCTTCAAGTAGTGTGTGCCCGTCTGTTGTGTGACTCTGGTAACTAGAGATCCC
TCAGACCCTTTTAGTCAGTGTGGAAAATCTCTAGCAGTGGCGCCCGAACAGGGACTTGAAAGCGAAAGGG
AAACCAGAGGAGCTCTCTCGACGCAGGACTCGGCTTGCTGAAGCGCGCACGGCAAGAGGCGAGGGGCGGC
GACTGGTGAGTACGCCAAAAATTTTGACTAGCGGAGGCTAGAAGGAGAGAGATGGGTGCGAGAGCGTCAG
TATTAAGCGGGGGAGAATTAGATCGCGATGGGAAAAAATTCGGTTAAGGCCAGGGGGAAAGAAAAAATAT
AAATTAAAACATATAGTATGGGCAAGCAGGGAGCTAGAACGATTCGCAGTTAATCCTGGCCTGTTAGAAA
CATCAGAAGGCTGTAGACAAATACTGGGACAGCTACAACCATCCCTTCAGACAGGATCAGAAGAACTTAG
ATCATTATATAATACAGTAGCAACCCTCTATTGTGTGCATCAAAGGATAGAGATAAAAGACACCAAGGAA
GCTTTAGACAAGATAGAGGAAGAGCAAAACAAAAGTAAGACCACCGCACAGCAAGCGGCCGCTGATCTTC
AGACCTGGAGGAGGAGATATGAGGGACAATTGGAGAAGTGAATTATATAAATATAAAGTAGTAAAAATTG
AACCATTAGGAGTAGCACCCACCAAGGCAAAGAGAAGAGTGGTGCAGAGAGAAAAAAGAGCAGTGGGAAT
AGGAGCTTTGTTCCTTGGGTTCTTGGGAGCAGCAGGAAGCACTATGGGCGCAGCGTCAATGACGCTGACG
GTACAGGCCAGACAATTATTGTCTGGTATAGTGCAGCAGCAGAACAATTTGCTGAGGGCTATTGAGGCGC
AACAGCATCTGTTGCAACTCACAGTCTGGGGCATCAAGCAGCTCCAGGCAAGAATCCTGGCTGTGGAAAG
ATACCTAAAGGATCAACAGCTCCTGGGGATTTGGGGTTGCTCTGGAAAACTCATTTGCACCACTGCTGTG
CCTTGGAATGCTAGTTGGAGTAATAAATCTCTGGAACAGATTTGGAATCACACGACCTGGATGGAGTGGG
ACAGAGAAATTAACAATTACACAAGCTTAATACACTCCTTAATTGAAGAATCGCAAAACCAGCAAGAAAA
GAATGAACAAGAATTATTGGAATTAGATAAATGGGCAAGTTTGTGGAATTGGTTTAACATAACAAATTGG
CTGTGGTATATAAAATTATTCATAATGATAGTAGGAGGCTTGGTAGGTTTAAGAATAGTTTTTGCTGTAC
TTTCTATAGTGAATAGAGTTAGGCAGGGATATTCACCATTATCGTTTCAGACCCACCTCCCAACCCCGAG
GGGACCCGACAGGCCCGAAGGAATAGAAGAAGAAGGTGGAGAGAGAGACAGAGACAGATCCATTCGATTA
GTGAACGGATCTCGACGGTATCGGTTAACTTTTAAAAGAAAAGGGGGGATTGGGGGGTACAGTGCAGGGG
AAAGAATAGTAGACATAATAGCAACAGACATACAAACTAAAGAATTACAAAAACAAATTACAAAATTCAA
AATTTTATCGTCCAGTGTGGTGGAATTCTGCAGATATCAACTTTGTATAGAAAAGTTGGCCTCCGCGCCG
GGTTTTGGCGCCTCCCGCGGGCGCCCCCCTCCTCACGGCGAGCGCTGCCACGTCAGACGAAGGGCGCAGC
GAGCGTCCTGATCCTTCCGCCCGGACGCTCAGGACAGCGGCCCGCTGCTCATAAGACTCGGCCTTAGAAC
CCCAGTATCAGCAGAAGGACATTTTAGGACGGGACTTGGGTGACTCTAGGGCACTGGTTTTCTTTCCAGA
GAGCGGAACAGGCGAGGAAAAGTAGTCCCTTCTCGGCGATTCTGCGGAGGGATCTCCGTGGGGCGGTGAA
CGCCGATGATTATATAAGGACGCGCCGGGTGTGGCACAGCTAGTTCCGTCGCAGCCGGGATTTGGGTCGC
GGTTCTTGTTTGTGGATCGCTGTGATCGTCACTTGGTGAGTAGCGGGCTGCTGGGCTGGCCGGGGCTTTC
GTGGCCGCCGGGCCGCTCGGTGGGACGGAAGCGTGTGGAGAGACCGCCAAGGGCTGTAGTCTGGGTCCGC
GAGCAAGGTTGCCCTGAACTGGGGGTTGGGGGGAGCGCAGCAAAATGGCGGCTGTTCCCGAGTCTTGAAT
GGAAGACGCTTGTGAGGCGGGCTGTGAGGTCGTTGAAACAAGGTGGGGGGCATGGTGGGCGGCAAGAACC
CAAGGTCTTGAGGCCTTCGCTAATGCGGGAAAGCTCTTATTCGGGTGAGATGGGCTGGGGCACCATCTGG
GGACCCTGACGTGAAGTTTGTCACTGACTGGAGAACTCGGTTTGTCGTCTGTTGCGGGGGCGGCAGTTAT
GGCGGTGCCGTTGGGCAGTGCACCCGTACCTTTGGGAGCGCGCGCCCTCGTCGTGTCGTGACGTCACCCG
TTCTGTTGGCTTATAATGCAGGGTGGGGCCACCTGCCGGTAGGTGTGCGGTAGGCTTTTCTCCGTCGCAG
GACGCAGGGTTCGGGCCTAGGGTAGGCTCTCCTGAATCGACAGGCGCCGGACCTCTGGTGAGGGGAGGGA
TAAGTGAGGCGTCAGTTTCTTTGGTCGGTTTTATGTACCTATCTTCTTAAGTAGCTGAAGCTCCGGTTTT
GAACTATGCGCTCGGGGTTGGCGAGTGTGTTTTGTGAAGTTTTTTAGGCACCTTTTGAAATGTAATCATT
TGGGTCAATATGTAATTTTCAGTGTTAGACTAGTAAATTGTCCGCTAAATTCTGGCCGTTTTTGGCTTTT
TTGTTAGACACAAGTTTGTACAAAAAAGCAGGCTTAGCCACCATGGAGTCGCTGGTTTTCGCGCGGCGCT
CCGGCCCCACTCCCTCGGCCGCAGAGCTAGCCCGGCCGCTGGCGGAAGGGCTGATCAAGTCGCCCAAGCC
CCTAATGAAGAAGCAGGCGGTGAAGCGGCACCACCACAAGCACAACCTGCGGCACCGCTACGAGTTCCTG
GAGACCCTGGGCAAAGGCACCTACGGGAAGGTGAAGAAGGCGCGGGAGAGCTCGGGGCGCCTGGTGGCCA
TCAAGTCAATCCGGAAGGACAAAATCAAAGATGAGCAAGATCTGATGCACATACGGAGGGAGATTGAGAT
CATGTCATCACTCAACCACCCTCACATCATTGCCATCCATGAAGTGTTTGAGAACAGCAGCAAGATCGTG
ATCGTCATGGAGTATGCCAGCCGGGGCGACCTTTATGACTACATCAGCGAGCGGCAGCAGCTCAGTGAGC
GCGAAGCTAGGCATTTCTTCCGGCAGATCGTCTCTGCCGTGCACTATTGCCATCAGAACAGAGTTGTCCA
CCGAGATCTCAAGCTGGAGAACATCCTCTTGGATGCCAATGGGAATATCAAGATTGCTGACTTCGGCCTC
TCCAACCTCTACCATCAAGGCAAGTTCCTGCAGACATTCTGTGGGAGCCCCCTCTATGCCTCGCCAGAGA
TTGTCAATGGGAAGCCCTACACAGGCCCAGAGGTGGACAGCTGGTCCCTGGGTGTTCTCCTCTACATCCT
GGTGCATGGCACCATGCCCTTTGATGGGCATGACCATAAGATCCTAGTGAAACAGATCAGCAACGGGGCC
TACCGGGAGCCACCTAAACCCTCTGATGCCTGTGGCCTGATCCGGTGGCTGTTGATGGTGAACCCCACCC
GCCGGGCCACCCTGGAGGATGTGGCCAGTCACTGGTGGGTCAACTGGGGCTACGCCACCCGAGTGGGAGA
GCAGGAGGCTCCGCATGAGGGTGGGCACCCTGGCAGTGACTCTGCCCGCGCCTCCATGGCTGACTGGCTC
CGGCGTTCCTCCCGCCCCCTCCTGGAGAATGGGGCCAAGGTGTGCAGCTTCTTCAAGCAGCATGCACCTG
GTGGGGGAAGCACCACCCCTGGCCTGGAGCGCCAGCATTCGCTCAAGAAGTCCCGCAAGGAGAATGACAT
GGCCCAGTCTCTCCACAGTGACACGGCTGATGACACTGCCCATCGCCCTGGCAAGAGCAACCTCAAGCTG
CCAAAGGGCATTCTCAAGAAGAAGGTGTCAGCCTCTGCAGAAGGGGTACAGGAGGACCCTCCGGAGCTCA
GCCCAATCCCTGCGAGCCCAGGGCAGGCTGCCCCGCTGCTCCCCAAGAAGGGCATTCTCAAGAAGCCCCG
ACAGCGCGAGTCTGGCTACTACTCCTCTCCCGAGCCCAGTGAATCTGGGGAGCTCTTGGACGCAGGCGAC
GTGTTTGTGAGTGGGGATCCCAAGGAGCAGAAGCCTCCGCAAGCTTCAGGGCTGCTCCTCCATCGCAAAG
GCATCCTCAAACTCAATGGCAAGTTCTCCCAGACAGCCTTGGAGCTCGCGGCCCCCACCACCTTCGGCTC
CCTGGATGAACTCGCCCCACCTCGCCCCCTGGCCCGGGCCAGCCGACCCTCAGGGGCTGTGAGCGAGGAC
AGCATCCTGTCCTCTGAGTCCTTTGACCAGCTGGACTTGCCTGAACGGCTCCCAGAGCCCCCACTGCGGG
GCTGTGTGTCTGTGGACAACCTCACGGGGCTTGAGGAGCCCCCCTCAGAGGGCCCTGGAAGCTGCCTGAG
GCGCTGGCGGCAGGATCCTTTGGGGGACAGCTGCTTTTCCCTGACAGACTGCCAGGAGGTGACAGCGACC
TACCGACAGGCACTGAGGGTCTGCTCAAAGCTCACCTCAAACCCAGCTTTCTTGTACAAAGTGGGCGGCA
AGCCCATCCCCAACCCCCTGCTGGGCCTGGACAGCACCGCTAGCATCCCGCTGCTGAACGCTAAACAGAT
TCTGGGACAGCTGGACGGCGGGAGCGTGGCAGTCCTGCCTGTGGTCGACTCCACCAATCAGTACCTGCTG
GATCGAATCGGCGAGCTGAAGAGTGGGGATGCTTGCATTGCAGAATATCAGCAGGCAGGGAGAGGAAGCA
GAGGGAGGAAATGGTTCTCTCCTTTTGGAGCTAACCTGTACCTGAGTATGTTTTGGCGCCTGAAGCGGGG
ACCAGCAGCAATCGGCCTGGGCCCGGTCATCGGAATTGTCATGGCAGAAGCGCTGCGAAAGCTGGGAGCA
GACAAGGTGCGAGTCAAATGGCCCAATGACCTGTATCTGCAGGATAGAAAGCTGGCAGGCATCCTGGTGG
AGCTGGCCGGAATAACAGGCGATGCTGCACAGATCGTCATTGGCGCCGGGATTAACGTGGCTATGAGGCG
CGTGGAGGAAAGCGTGGTCAATCAGGGCTGGATCACACTGCAGGAAGCAGGGATTAACCTGGACAGGAAT
ACTCTGGCCGCTATGCTGATCCGAGAGCTGCGGGCAGCCCTGGAACTGTTCGAGCAGGAAGGCCTGGCTC
CATATCTGTCACGGTGGGAGAAGCTGGATAACTTCATCAATAGACCCGTGAAGCTGATCATTGGGGACAA
AGAGATTTTCGGGATTAGCCGGGGGATTGATAAACAGGGAGCCCTGCTGCTGGAACAGGACGGAGTTATC
AAACCCTGGATGGGCGGAGAAATCAGTCTGCGGTCTGCCGAAAAGTAAGCCAACTTTATTATACATAGTT
GATATCCAGCACAGTGGCGGCCGCTCGACAATCAACCTCTGGATTACAAAATTTGTGAAAGATTGACTGG
TATTCTTAACTATGTTGCTCCTTTTACGCTATGTGGATACGCTGCTTTAATGCCTTTGTATCATGCTATT
GCTTCCCGTATGGCTTTCATTTTCTCCTCCTTGTATAAATCCTGGTTGCTGTCTCTTTATGAGGAGTTGT
GGCCCGTTGTCAGGCAACGTGGCGTGGTGTGCACTGTGTTTGCTGACGCAACCCCCACTGGTTGGGGCAT
TGCCACCACCTGTCAGCTCCTTTCCGGGACTTTCGCTTTCCCCCTCCCTATTGCCACGGCGGAACTCATC
GCCGCCTGCCTTGCCCGCTGCTGGACAGGGGCTCGGCTGTTGGGCACTGACAATTCCGTGGTGTTGTCGG
GGAAGCTGACGTCCTTTCCATGGCTGCTCGCCTGTGTTGCCACCTGGATTCTGCGCGGGACGTCCTTCTG
CTACGTCCCTTCGGCCCTCAATCCAGCGGACCTTCCTTCCCGCGGCCTGCTGCCGGCTCTGCGGCCTCTT
CCGCGTCTTCGCCTTCGCCCTCAGACGAGTCGGATCTCCCTTTGGGCCGCCTCCCCGCCTGGAATTCTAC
CGGGTAGGGGAGGCGCTTTTCCCAAGGCAGTCTGGAGCATGCGCTTTAGCAGCCCCGCTGGGCACTTGGC
GCTACACAAGTGGCCTCTGGCCTCGCACACATTCCACATCCACCGGTAGGCGCCAACCGGCTCCGTTCTT
TGGTGGCCCCTTCGCGCCACCTTCTACTCCTCCCCTAGTCAGGAAGTTCCCCCCCGCCCCGCAGCTCGCG
TCGTGCAGGACGTGACAAATGGAAGTAGCACGTCTCACTAGTCTCGTGCAGATGGACAGCACCGCTGAGC
AATGGAAGCGGGTAGGCCTTTGGGGCAGCGGCCAATAGCAGCTTTGCTCCTTCGCTTTCTGGGCTCAGAG
GCTGGGAAGGGGTGGGTCCGGGGGCGGGCTCAGGGGCGGGCTCAGGGGCGGGGCGGGCGCCCGAAGGTCC
TCCGGAGGCCCGGCATTCTGCACGCTTCAAAAGCGCACGTCTGCCGCGCTGTTCTCCTCTTCCTCATCTC
CGGGCCTTTCGACCTGCAGCCCAAGCTTACCATGACCGAGTACAAGCCCACGGTGCGCCTCGCCACCCGC
GACGACGTCCCCAGGGCCGTACGCACCCTCGCCGCCGCGTTCGCCGACTACCCCGCCACGCGCCACACCG
TCGATCCGGACCGCCACATCGAGCGGGTCACCGAGCTGCAAGAACTCTTCCTCACGCGCGTCGGGCTCGA
CATCGGCAAGGTGTGGGTCGCGGACGACGGCGCCGCGGTGGCGGTCTGGACCACGCCGGAGAGCGTCGAA
GCGGGGGCGGTGTTCGCCGAGATCGGCCCGCGCATGGCCGAGTTGAGCGGTTCCCGGCTGGCCGCGCAGC
AACAGATGGAAGGCCTCCTGGCGCCGCACCGGCCCAAGGAGCCCGCGTGGTTCCTGGCCACCGTCGGCGT
CTCGCCCGACCACCAGGGCAAGGGTCTGGGCAGCGCCGTCGTGCTCCCCGGAGTGGAGGCGGCCGAGCGC
GCCGGGGTGCCCGCCTTCCTGGAGACCTCCGCGCCCCGCAACCTCCCCTTCTACGAGCGGCTCGGCTTCA
CCGTCACCGCCGACGTCGAGGTGCCCGAAGGACCGCGCACCTGGTGCATGACCCGCAAGCCCGGTGCCTG
ACGCCCGCCCCACGACCCGCAGCGCCCGACCGAAAGGAGCGCACGACCCCATGCATCTCGAGGGCCCGGT
ACCTTTAAGACCAATGACTTACAAGGCAGCTGTAGATCTTAGCCACTTTTTAAAAGAAAAGGGGGGACTG
GAAGGGCTAGCTCACTCCCAACGAAGACAAGATCTGCTTTTTGCTTGTACTGGGTCTCTCTGGTTAGACC
AGATCTGAGCCTGGGAGCTCTCTGGCTAACTAGGGAACCCACTGCTTAAGCCTCAATAAAGCTTGCCTTG
AGTGCTTCAAGTAGTGTGTGCCCGTCTGTTGTGTGACTCTGGTAACTAGAGATCCCTCAGACCCTTTTAG
TCAGTGTGGAAAATCTCTAGCAGTAGTAGTTCATGTCATCTTATTATTCAGTATTTATAACTTGCAAAGA
AATGAATATCAGAGAGTGAGAGGAACTTGTTTATTGCAGCTTATAATGGTTACAAATAAAGCAATAGCAT
CACAAATTTCACAAATAAAGCATTTTTTTCACTGCATTCTAGTTGTGGTTTGTCCAAACTCATCAATGTA
TCTTATCATGTCTGGCTCTAGCTATCCCGCCCCTAACTCCGCCCATCCCGCCCCTAACTCCGCCCAGTTC
CGCCCATTCTCCGCCCCATGGCTGACTAATTTTTTTTATTTATGCAGAGGCCGAGGCCGCCTCGGCCTCT
GAGCTATTCCAGAAGTAGTGAGGAGGCTTTTTTGGAGGCCTAGGGACGTACCCAATTCGCCCTATAGTGA
GTCGTATTACGCGCGCTCACTGGCCGTCGTTTTACAACGTCGTGACTGGGAAAACCCTGGCGTTACCCAA
CTTAATCGCCTTGCAGCACATCCCCCTTTCGCCAGCTGGCGTAATAGCGAAGAGGCCCGCACCGATCGCC
CTTCCCAACAGTTGCGCAGCCTGAATGGCGAATGGG
[124 nt withheld, positions 10887-11010]
C
[91 nt withheld, positions 11012-11102]
A
[49 nt withheld, positions 11104-11152]
CCTTTGACGTTGGAGTCCACGTTCTTT
[37 nt withheld, positions 11180-11216]
ACCCTATCTCGGTCTATTCTTTTGATTTATAAGGGATTTTGCCGATTTCGGCCTATTGGTTAAAAAATGA
GCTGATTTAACAAAAATTTAACGCGAATTTTAACAAAATATTAACGCTTACAATTT
Features (pLannotate 1.2.2; 31 found; start..end, strand, type, name):
     26..130     +  promoter       AmpR promoter: bla
    131..991     +  CDS            AmpR: β-lactamase; bla; confers resistance to ampicillin, carbenicillin, and related antibiotics
   1162..1750    +  rep_origin     ori: high-copy-number ColE1/pMB1/pBR322/pUC origin of replication
   1933..2025    +  CDS            lacI (fragment): lac repressor; lacI; The lac repressor binds to the lac operator to inhibit transcription in E. coli. This inhibition can be relieved by adding lactose or isopropyl-β-D-thiogalactopyranoside (IPTG).
   2038..2059    +  protein_bind   CAP binding site: CAP binding activates transcription in the presence of cAMP. E. coli catabolite activator protein
   2074..2104    +  promoter       lac promoter: promoter for the E. coli lac operon
   2108..2130    +  protein_bind   lac operator (fragment): The lac repressor binds to the lac operator to inhibit transcription in E. coli. This inhibition can be relieved by adding lactose or isopropyl-β-D-thiogalactopyranoside (IPTG). lac repressor encoded by lacI
   2173..2191    +  promoter       T3 promoter: promoter for bacteriophage T3 RNA polymerase
   2219..2445    +  promoter       RSV promoter: Rous sarcoma virus enhancer/promoter
   2446..2626    +  LTR            5' LTR (truncated): truncated 5' long terminal repeat (LTR) from HIV-1
   2673..2798    +  misc_feature   HIV-1 Ψ: packaging signal of human immunodeficiency virus type 1
   2782..3145    +  CDS            HIV-1 gag (fragment): gag protein from human immunodeficiency virus 1; gag
   3291..3524    +  misc_feature   RRE: The Rev response element (RRE) of HIV-1 allows for Rev-dependent mRNA export from the nucleus to the cytoplasm.
   3901..4001    +  CDS            Rev (fragment): human immunodeficiency virus 1 (HIV-1) Rev protein; rev; enhances nuclear export of unspliced and incompletely spliced viral mRNAs
   4020..4136    +  misc_feature   cPPT/CTS: central polypurine tract and central termination sequence of HIV-1
   4168..4188    +  protein_bind   attB4: mutant version of attB; core recombination site for the Gateway® BP reaction BP Clonase™
   4188..5399    +  promoter       UbC promoter: human ubiquitin C promoter
   5400..5424    +  protein_bind   attB1: mutant version of attB; recombination site for the Gateway® BP reaction BP Clonase™
   5433..7316    +  CDS            NUAK2: NUAK2_HUMAN - Also known as OMPHK2, SNARK. Experimental evidence at protein level: Swiss-Prot protein existence level 1. Stress-activated kinase involved in tolerance to glucose starvation. Induces cell-cell detachment by increasing F-actin conversion to G-actin. Expression is induced by CD95 or TNF-alpha, via NF-kappa-B. Protects cells from CD95-mediated apoptosis and is required for the increased motility and invasiveness of CD95-activated tumor cells. Able to phosphorylate 'Ser-464' of LATS1. From Homo sapiens (Human).
   7324..7344    -  protein_bind   attB2: mutant version of attB; core recombination site for the Gateway® BP reaction BP Clonase™
   7395..8165    +  CDS            miniTurbo: N-terminally truncated mutant of the E. coli biotin ligase BioID engineered for improved catalytic efficiency (Branon et al., 2018)
   8220..8808    +  misc_feature   WPRE: woodchuck hepatitis virus posttranscriptional regulatory element
   8822..9321    +  promoter       PGK promoter: mouse phosphoglycerate kinase 1 promoter
   9342..9941    +  CDS            PuroR: puromycin N-acetyltransferase; pac from Streptomyces alboniger; confers resistance to puromycin
  10009..10146   +  CDS            nef (fragment): NEF_HV1LA - Experimental evidence at protein level: Swiss-Prot protein existence level 1. Extracellular Nef protein targets CD4(+) T-lymphocytes for apoptosis by interacting with CXCR4 surface receptors. From Human immunodeficiency virus type 1 group M subtype B (isolate Lai) (HIV-1).
  10132..10312   +  LTR            5' LTR (truncated): truncated 5' long terminal repeat (LTR) from HIV-1
  10384..10505   +  polyA_signal   SV40 poly(A) signal: SV40 polyadenylation signal
  10545..10680   +  rep_origin     SV40 ori: SV40 origin of replication
  10701..10719   -  promoter       T7 promoter: promoter for bacteriophage T7 RNA polymerase
  10727..10882   +  CDS            lacZα (fragment): LacZα fragment of β-galactosidase; lacZ fragment
  10887..11315   +  rep_origin     f1 ori (sequence partly withheld): f1 bacteriophage origin of replication; arrow indicates direction of (+) strand synthesis
