[The description below was written by a language model from this plasmid's Addgene catalogue record and pLannotate feature annotations shown in this document.]
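Description:
p667-UBC-NUAK2-V5-miniTurbo_IDG-K is a lentiviral mammalian expression plasmid built on the pDest667 Gateway destination backbone, with a sequenced length of about 11.3 kb. It is maintained in E. coli through a ColE1/pUC-type origin and the β-lactamase gene for ampicillin selection. The catalogue lists it as low copy even though the annotated origin is of the high-copy class. An f1 origin, an SV40 origin and remnants of a lac/lacZα cloning region flanked by T3 and T7 promoters are also present in the backbone.

The viral portion has a third-generation style layout. An RSV promoter drives a truncated HIV-1 5' LTR, followed by the Ψ packaging signal with a partial gag sequence, the RRE for Rev-dependent RNA export, and the cPPT/CTS. A truncated 3' LTR and an SV40 polyadenylation signal close the transfer cassette.

Between the LTRs, attB4, attB1 and attB2 scars mark a multisite Gateway assembly that joined the human ubiquitin C promoter, the human NUAK2 (SNARK) coding sequence and a C-terminal V5-miniTurbo module. The feature table annotates miniTurbo but not the V5 epitope, which is stated only in the catalogue fields. A WPRE follows to enhance transcript expression, and a separate mouse PGK promoter drives puromycin N-acetyltransferase so that transduced cells can be selected.

miniTurbo is an engineered, truncated E. coli biotin ligase that biotinylates nearby proteins. Stable expression of the fusion therefore allows streptavidin capture and mass spectrometry of the proteins close to NUAK2. The plasmid was produced within a programme on understudied kinases to generate proximity and interaction network data.
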