Addgene plasmid #189910: p667-UBC-NUAK2-V5-miniTurbo_IDG-K
Purpose: Gateway destination clone of NUAK2 (human) tagged with C-terminal V5-miniTurbo for generating protein-proximity networks using proximity-dependent biotinylation proteomics
Depositing lab: Ben Major. Depositing organization: Washington University in Saint Louis.
Backbone
  Vector backbone: pDest667
  Backbone manufacturer: PEL
  Backbone size w/o insert (bp): 9014
  Vector type: Mammalian Expression, Lentiviral ; Gateway Destination
  Selectable markers: Puromycin
Growth in bacteria
  Bacterial resistance: Ampicillin, 100 μg/mL
  Growth temperature: 30°C
  Growth strain: DH10B
  Copy number: Low Copy
Gene/Insert
  Gene/Insert name: NUAK2 (alt names: NUAK2-V5-miniTurbo; V5-miniTurbo)
  Species: H. sapiens (human)
  Entrez Gene: NUAK2 (a.k.a. SNARK, FLJ90349, DKFZp434J037, DKFZp686F01113)
  Promoter: Ubiquitin
  Tag / fusion protein: V5-miniTurbo (C terminal on insert)
  Cloning method: Gateway Cloning
  Sequencing primers: 5′ TGAAGCTCCGGTTTTGAACT; 3′ CATTTCCTCCCTCTGCTTCC
Terms and licenses: Academic/Nonprofit Terms; Industry Terms: Not Available to Industry
Depositor comments: These plasmids were generated as part of the Illuminating the Druggable Genome (IDG) program sponsored by the NIH Common Fund. The goal of this program is to identify, gather, and distribute information and resources for proteins that currently are not well-studied yet belong to commonly drug-targeted protein families: protein kinases, non-olfactory G-protein coupled receptors (GPCRs), and ion channels. The IDG program is designed to develop fundamental research tools for understudied proteins, elucidate their function, and disseminate the IDG-related resources and data to the greater scientific community. These lentiviral gateway destination plasmids were generated, as part of the Kinase-Data and Resource Generating Center (DRGC), using the single fragment or multisite gateway cloning technology. They were used for generating proteomics-based protein-interaction and protein-proximity networks that can be accessed through the kinase-DRGC website https://darkkinome.org/. Each plasmid has either an N- or C-terminal fusion protein (Flag/ V5/V5-miniTurbo/V5-TurboID/miniTurbo-V5/TurboID-V5) tagged understudied kinase driven under either a CMV or Ubiquitin (UBC) promoter. All inserts in the pENTR plasmids used to generate the deposited destination plasmids were end-sequenced and insert size validated prior to multi-site gateway cloning. The combined insert size of the single fragment or three fragment destination plasmids were confirmed by restriction digestion (BsrGI, and EcoRV for pDest667; BsrGI, EcoRV, and BstZ17I for pDest663; and BsrGI for pHAGE) and all plasmids were partially sequenced to ensure in-frame ORFs and fusion tags.
How to cite: p667-UBC-NUAK2-V5-miniTurbo_IDG-K was a gift from Ben Major (Addgene plasmid # 189910 ; http://n2t.net/addgene:189910 ; RRID:Addgene_189910)
